Addgene plasmid #44854: pFA6a-link-yoPA-TagRFP-SpHis5
Purpose: Yeast tagging vector to create gene fusion with yeast optimized photoactivatable TagRFP with SpHis5 selection
Depositing lab: Wendell Lim & Kurt Thorn. Depositing organization: University of California, San Francisco (UCSF). Publication: Improved Blue, Green, and Red Fluorescent Protein Tagging Vectors for S. cerevisiae. Lee S, Lim WA, Thorn KS. PLoS One. 2013 Jul 2;8(7):e67902. doi: 10.1371/journal.pone.0067902. Print 2013. PubMed 23844123.
Backbone
  Vector backbone: pFA6a
  Vector type: Yeast Expression
  Selectable markers: HIS3
Growth in bacteria
  Bacterial resistance: Ampicillin, 100 μg/mL
  Growth temperature: 37°C
  Growth strain: DH5alpha
  Copy number: Unknown
Gene/Insert
  Gene/Insert name: yoPA-TagRFP (alt name: Yeast Optimized PA-TagRFP)
  Species: Synthetic
Terms and licenses: Academic/Nonprofit Terms; Industry Terms: Not Available to Industry
Depositor comments: This vector is derived from the sequences published in “Optimized cassettes for fluorescent protein tagging in Saccharomyces cerevisiae.” Sheff MA, Thorn KS. Yeast. 2004 Jun;21(8):661-70. These plasmids were generated with funding from an NIGMS Systems Biology Center grant, number P50 GM081879. Please acknowledge this grant if you use these plasmids.
How to cite: pFA6a-link-yoPA-TagRFP-SpHis5 was a gift from Wendell Lim & Kurt Thorn (Addgene plasmid # 44854 ; http://n2t.net/addgene:44854 ; RRID:Addgene_44854)
