[The description below was written by a language model from this plasmid's Addgene catalogue record and pLannotate feature annotations shown in this document.]
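Description:
pFA6a-link-yoPA-TagRFP-SpHis5 is a yeast tagging vector built on the pFA6a backbone, designed to supply a cassette for fusing a yeast codon-optimized photoactivatable TagRFP to a gene of interest in Saccharomyces cerevisiae. The 4,729 bp plasmid is maintained in E. coli through a high-copy ColE1/pUC-type origin and an ampicillin resistance gene (β-lactamase with its own promoter). No yeast replication origin is annotated, consistent with a plasmid that serves as a template or source of an integrating module rather than as an episomal expression vector. Short remnants of lacI, rop and bom, along with flanking T7 and SP6 promoters, are leftovers of the parental cloning backbone.

The functional module consists of the PATagRFP coding sequence, a photoactivatable red fluorescent protein derived from Entacmaea quadricolor. The sequence record is circular, so the ADH1 terminator annotated at its start follows this coding sequence directly. The plasmid name indicates a linker ahead of the fluorescent protein, although this linker is not separately annotated. No promoter is annotated upstream of the fluorescent protein, so expression would depend on the tagged gene's own regulatory sequences once an in-frame fusion is made. Downstream lies the selection marker: Schizosaccharomyces pombe his5, which corresponds to S. cerevisiae HIS3, driven by the Ashbya gossypii TEF promoter and closed by the TEF terminator, allowing histidine prototrophy selection in his3 strains. The depositor notes that the vector derives from an earlier set of optimized fluorescent protein tagging cassettes. It belongs to a series of improved blue, green and red tagging vectors, here offering light-controlled activation of red fluorescence for following tagged proteins.
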