Features (pLannotate 1.2.2; 13 found; start..end, strand, type, name):
     18..205     +  terminator     ADH1 terminator: S. cerevisiae ADH1; transcription terminator for the S. cerevisiae alcohol dehydrogenase 1 (ADH1) gene
    280..623     +  promoter       TEF promoter: Ashbya gossypii TEF promoter
    624..1277    +  CDS            S. pombe his5: imidazoleglycerol-phosphate dehydratase, required for histidine biosynthesis; Schizosaccharomyces pombe his5; yeast auxotrophic marker; corresponds to S. cerevisiae HIS3
   1283..1480    +  terminator     TEF terminator: Ashbya gossypii TEF terminator
   1585..1603    -  promoter       T7 promoter: promoter for bacteriophage T7 RNA polymerase
   1625..1678    -  CDS            lacI (fragment): lac repressor; lacI; The lac repressor binds to the lac operator to inhibit transcription in E. coli. This inhibition can be relieved by adding lactose or isopropyl-β-D-thiogalactopyranoside (IPTG).
   1861..2449    -  rep_origin     ori: high-copy-number ColE1/pMB1/pBR322/pUC origin of replication
   2620..3480    -  CDS            AmpR: β-lactamase; bla; confers resistance to ampicillin, carbenicillin, and related antibiotics
   3481..3585    -  promoter       AmpR promoter: bla
   3680..3715    +  CDS            rop (fragment): Rop protein, which maintains plasmids at low copy number; rop
   3817..3868    +  misc_feature   bom (fragment): basis of mobility region from pBR322
   3931..3949    +  promoter       SP6 promoter: promoter for bacteriophage SP6 RNA polymerase
   4037..4723    +  CDS            PATagRFP: PATagRFP is a photoactivatable red fluorescent protein published in 2010, derived from Entacmaea quadricolor. It has moderate acid sensitivity.
>Addgene plasmid #44854 | pFA6a-link-yoPA-TagRFP-SpHis5 | depositor full sequence | sequence record 62040 | pFA6a-link-yoPA-TagRFP-SpHis5 sequence 4729 bps
GCGCCACTTCTAAATAAGCGAATTTCTTATGATTTATGATTTTTATTATTAAATAAGTTATAAAAAAAAT
AAGTGTATACAAATTTTAAAGTGACTCTTAGGTTTTAAAACGAAAATTCTTATTCTTGAGTAACTCTTTC
CTGTAGGTCAGGTTGCTTTCTCAGGTATAGTATGAGGTCGCTCTTATTGACCACACCTCTACCGGCAGAT
CCGCTAGGGATAACAGGGTAATATAGATCTGTTTAGCTTGCCTCGTCCCCGCCGGGTCACCCGGCCAGCG
ACATGGAGGCCCAGAATACCCTCCTTGACAGTCTTGACGTGCGCAGCTCAGGGGCATGATGTGACTGTCG
CCCGTACATTTAGCCCATACATCCCCATGTATAATCATTTGCATCCATACATTTTGATGGCCGCACGGCG
CGAAGCAAAAATTACGGCTCCTCGCTGCAGACCTGCGAGCAGGGAAACGCTCCCCTCACAGACGCGTTGA
ATTGTCCCCACGCCGCGCCCCTGTAGAGAAATATAAAAGGTTAGGATTTGCCACTGAGGTTCTTCTTTCA
TATACTTCCTTTTAAAATCTTGCTAGGATACAGTTCTCACATCACATCCGAACATAAACAACCATGGGTA
GGAGGGCTTTTGTAGAAAGAAATACGAACGAAACGAAAATCAGCGTTGCCATCGCTTTGGACAAAGCTCC
CTTACCTGAAGAGTCGAATTTTATTGATGAACTTATAACTTCCAAGCATGCAAACCAAAAGGGAGAACAA
GTAATCCAAGTAGACACGGGAATTGGATTCTTGGATCACATGTATCATGCACTGGCTAAACATGCAGGCT
GGAGCTTACGACTTTACTCAAGAGGTGATTTAATCATCGATGATCATCACACTGCAGAAGATACTGCTAT
TGCACTTGGTATTGCATTCAAGCAGGCTATGGGTAACTTTGCCGGCGTTAAAAGATTTGGACATGCTTAT
TGTCCACTTGACGAAGCTCTTTCTAGAAGCGTAGTTGACTTGTCGGGACGGCCCTATGCTGTTATCGATT
TGGGATTAAAGCGTGAAAAGGTTGGGGAATTGTCCTGTGAAATGATCCCTCACTTACTATATTCCTTTTC
GGTAGCAGCTGGAATTACTTTGCATGTTACCTGCTTATATGGTAGTAATGACCATCATCGTGCTGAAAGC
GCTTTTAAATCTCTGGCTGTTGCCATGCGCGCGGCTACTAGTCTTACTGGAAGTTCTGAAGTCCCAAGCA
CGAAGGGAGTGTTGTAAAGAGTACTGACAATAAAAAGATTCTTGTTTTCAAGAACTTGTCATTTGTATAG
TTTTTTTATATTGTAGTTGTTCTATTTTAATCAAATGTTAGCGTGATTTATATTTTTTTTCGCCTCGACA
TCATCTGCCCAGATGCGAAGTTAAGTGCGCAGAAAGTAATATCATGCGTCAATCGTATGTGAATGCTGGT
CGCTATACTGCTGTCGATTCGATACTAACGCCGCCATCCAGTTTAAACGAGCTCGAATTCATCGATGATA
TCAGATCCACTAGTGGCCTATGCGGCCGCGGATCTGCCGGTCTCCCTATAGTGAGTCGTATTAATTTCGA
TAAGCCAGGTTAACCTGCATTAATGAATCGGCCAACGCGCGGGGAGAGGCGGTTTGCGTATTGGGCGCTC
TTCCGCTTCCTCGCTCACTGACTCGCTGCGCTCGGTCGTTCGGCTGCGGCGAGCGGTATCAGCTCACTCA
AAGGCGGTAATACGGTTATCCACAGAATCAGGGGATAACGCAGGAAAGAACATGTGAGCAAAAGGCCAGC
AAAAGGCCAGGAACCGTAAAAAGGCCGCGTTGCTGGCGTTTTTCCATAGGCTCCGCCCCCCTGACGAGCA
TCACAAAAATCGACGCTCAAGTCAGAGGTGGCGAAACCCGACAGGACTATAAAGATACCAGGCGTTTCCC
CCTGGAAGCTCCCTCGTGCGCTCTCCTGTTCCGACCCTGCCGCTTACCGGATACCTGTCCGCCTTTCTCC
CTTCGGGAAGCGTGGCGCTTTCTCAATGCTCACGCTGTAGGTATCTCAGTTCGGTGTAGGTCGTTCGCTC
CAAGCTGGGCTGTGTGCACGAACCCCCCGTTCAGCCCGACCGCTGCGCCTTATCCGGTAACTATCGTCTT
GAGTCCAACCCGGTAAGACACGACTTATCGCCACTGGCAGCAGCCACTGGTAACAGGATTAGCAGAGCGA
GGTATGTAGGCGGTGCTACAGAGTTCTTGAAGTGGTGGCCTAACTACGGCTACACTAGAAGGACAGTATT
TGGTATCTGCGCTCTGCTGAAGCCAGTTACCTTCGGAAAAAGAGTTGGTAGCTCTTGATCCGGCAAACAA
ACCACCGCTGGTAGCGGTGGTTTTTTTGTTTGCAAGCAGCAGATTACGCGCAGAAAAAAAGGATCTCAAG
AAGATCCTTTGATCTTTTCTACGGGGTCTGACGCTCAGTGGAACGAAAACTCACGTTAAGGGATTTTGGT
CATGAGATTATCAAAAAGGATCTTCACCTAGATCCTTTTAAATTAAAAATGAAGTTTTAAATCAATCTAA
AGTATATATGAGTAAACTTGGTCTGACAGTTACCAATGCTTAATCAGTGAGGCACCTATCTCAGCGATCT
GTCTATTTCGTTCATCCATAGTTGCCTGACTCCCCGTCGTGTAGATAACTACGATACGGGAGGGCTTACC
ATCTGGCCCCAGTGCTGCAATGATACCGCGAGACCCACGCTCACCGGCTCCAGATTTATCAGCAATAAAC
CAGCCAGCCGGAAGGGCCGAGCGCAGAAGTGGTCCTGCAACTTTATCCGCCTCCATCCAGTCTATTAATT
GTTGCCGGGAAGCTAGAGTAAGTAGTTCGCCAGTTAATAGTTTGCGCAACGTTGTTGCCATTGCTACAGG
CATCGTGGTGTCACGCTCGTCGTTTGGTATGGCTTCATTCAGCTCCGGTTCCCAACGATCAAGGCGAGTT
ACATGATCCCCCATGTTGTGCAAAAAAGCGGTTAGCTCCTTCGGTCCTCCGATCGTTGTCAGAAGTAAGT
TGGCCGCAGTGTTATCACTCATGGTTATGGCAGCACTGCATAATTCTCTTACTGTCATGCCATCCGTAAG
ATGCTTTTCTGTGACTGGTGAGTACTCAACCAAGTCATTCTGAGAATAGTGTATGCGGCGACCGAGTTGC
TCTTGCCCGGCGTCAATACGGGATAATACCGCGCCACATAGCAGAACTTTAAAAGTGCTCATCATTGGAA
AACGTTCTTCGGGGCGAAAACTCTCAAGGATCTTACCGCTGTTGAGATCCAGTTCGATGTAACCCACTCG
TGCACCCAACTGATCTTCAGCATCTTTTACTTTCACCAGCGTTTCTGGGTGAGCAAAAACAGGAAGGCAA
AATGCCGCAAAAAAGGGAATAAGGGCGACACGGAAATGTTGAATACTCATACTCTTCCTTTTTCAATATT
ATTGAAGCATTTATCAGGGTTATTGTCTCATGAGCGGATACATATTTGAATGTATTTAGAAAAATAAACA
AATAGGGGTTCCGCGCACATTTCCCCGAAAAGTGCCACCTGACGTCTAAGAAACCATTATTATCATGACA
TTAACCTATAAAAATAGGCGTATCACGAGGCCCTTTCGTCTCGCGCGTTTCGGTGATGACGGTGAAAACC
TCTGACACATGCAGCTCCCGGAGACGGTCACAGCTTGTCTGTAAGCGGATGCCGGGAGCAGACAAGCCCG
TCAGGGCGCGTCAGCGGGTGTTGGCGGGTGTCGGGGCTGGCTTAACTATGCGGCATCAGAGCAGATTGTA
CTGAGAGTGCACCATATGGACATATTGTCGTTAGAACGCGGCTACAATTAATACATAACCTTATGTATCA
TACACATACGATTTAGGTGACACTATAGAACGCGGCCGCCAGCTGAAGCTTCGTACGCTGCAGGTCGACG
GATCGGTGACGGTGCTGGTTTAATTAACATGGTATCCAAAGGCGAGGAATTGATTAAAGAGAACATGCAC
ATGAAGCTTTATATGGAAGGTACTGTTAACAATCATCACTTTAAGTGTACATCAGAAGGTGAGGGCAAAC
CATACGAAGGCACACAAACAATGAGAATTAAAGTTGTTGAGGGTGGTCCTTTACCATTTGCATTTGATAT
CTTGGCAACCAGTTTCATGTACGGAAGCTCTACTTTCATAAACCATACCCAGGGTATACCTGACTTTTGG
AAACAATCATTTCCAGAAGGCTTTACTTGGGAAAGAGTTACAACGTACGAAGATGGTGGAGTGCTCACAG
CGACTCAAGACACCTCATTGCAAGATGGGTGCCTCATCTACAACGTTAAAATCAGAGGCGTTAATTTCCC
ATCTAATGGTCCAGTCATGAAAAAGAAAACTCTGGGTTGGGAACCTTCTACAGAAAAACTAAAGCCAGCA
GATGGAGGATTGGAAGGGAGAGTCGACATGGCCTTAAAGCTTGTAGGTGGGGGACATCTAATTTGTAATT
TCAAGACAACTTACAGGTCCAAAAAGCCTGCTAAAAATCTTAAAATGCCAGGTGTGTATTACGTCGACAG
AAGATTAGAGATCATTAAGGAAGCCGATAAAGAGACATATTGGGAACAACATGAAGTGGCTGTAGCTAGA
TACTCTGATTTGCCTAGTAAGCTGGGCCACCGTTAAGGC
