>Addgene plasmid #44854 | pFA6a-link-yoPA-TagRFP-SpHis5 | addgene partial sequence | sequence record 72543 | Sp6 5'-ATTTAGGTGACACTATAG-3'
GCAGGTCGACGGATCGGTGACGGTGCTGGTTTAATTAACATGGTATCCAAAGGCGAGGAATTGATTAAAG
AGAACATGCACATGAAGCTTTATATGGAAGGTACTGTTAACAATCATCACTTTAAGTGTACATCAGAAGG
TGAGGGCAAACCATACGAAGGCACACAAACAATGAGAATTAAAGTTGTTGAGGGTGGTCCTTTACCATTT
GCATTTGATATCTTGGCAACCAGTTTCATGTACGGAAGCTCTACTTTCATAAACCATACCCAGGGTATAC
CTGACTTTTGGAAACAATCATTTCCAGAAGGCTTTACTTGGGAAAGAGTTACAACGTACGAAGATGGTGG
AGTGCTCACAGCGACTCAAGACACCTCATTGCAAGATGGGTGCCTCATCTACAACGTTAAAATCAGAGGC
GTTAATTTCCCATCTAATGGTCCAGTCATGAAAAAGAAAACTCTGGGTTGGGAACCTTCTACAGAAAAAC
TAAAGCCAGCAGATGGAGGATTGGAAGGGAGAGTCGACATGGCCTTAAAGCTTGTAGGTGGGGGACATCT
AATTTGTAATTTCAAGACAACTTACAGGTCCAAAAAGCCTGCTAAAAATCTTAAAATGCCAGGTGTGTAT
TACGTCGACAGAAGATTAGAGATCATTAAGGAAGCCGATAAAGAGACATATTGGGAACAACATGAAGTGG
CTGTAGCTAGATACTCTGATTTGCCTAGTAAGCTGGGCCACCGTTAAGGCGCGCCACTTCTAAATAAGCG
AATTTCTTATGAT
