>Addgene plasmid #44854 | pFA6a-link-yoPA-TagRFP-SpHis5 | addgene partial sequence | sequence record 72675 | T7
TCTGATATCATCGATGAATTCGAGCTCGTTTAAACTGGATGGCGGCGTTAGTATCGAATCGACAGCAGTA
TAGCGACCAGCATTCACATACGATTGACGCATGATATTACTTTCTGCGCACTTAACTTCGCATCTGGGCA
GATGATGTCGAGGCGAAAAAAAATATAAATCACGCTAACATTTGATTAAAATAGAACAACTACAATATAA
AAAAACTATACAAATGACAAGTTCTTGAAAACAAGAATCTTTTTATTGTCAGTACTCTTTACAACACTCC
CTTCGTGCTTGGGACTTCAGAACTTCCAGTAAGACTAGTAGCCGCGCGCATGGCAACAGCCAGAGATTTA
AAAGCGCTTTCAGCACGATGATGGTCATTACTACCATATAAGCAGGTAACATGCAAAGTAATTCCAGCTG
CTACCGAAAAGGAATATAGTAAGTGAGGGATCATTTCACAGGACAATTCCCCAACCTTTTCACGCTTTAA
TCCCAAATCGATAACAGCATAGGGCCGTCCCGACAAGTCAACTACGCTTCTAGAAAGAGCTTCGTCAAGT
GGACAATAAGCATGTCCAAATCTTTTAACGCCGGCAAAGTTACTCATAGCCTGCTTGAATGCAATACCAA
GTGCAATAGCAGTATCTTCTGCAGTGTGATGATCATCGATGATTAAATCACCTCTTGAGTAAAGTCGTAA
GCTCCAGCCTGCATGTTTAGCCAGTGCATGATACATGTGATCCAAGAATCCAATTCCCGTGTCTACTTGG
ATTACTTGTTCTCCCTTTTGGTTTGTATGCTTGGAAGTTATAAGTTCATCAATAAAA
